Addgene plasmid #230221: AiP12640 - pAAV-AiE0758m-minBG-SYFP2-WPRE3-BGHpA (Alias: CN2640)
Purpose: AiE0758m is an enhancer sequence, designed to drive AAV-mediated transgene expression in specific populations of brain cells
Depositing lab: Allen Institute for Brain Science & Boaz Levi. Depositing organization: Allen Institute. Publication: A suite of enhancer AAVs and transgenic mouse lines for genetic access to cortical cell types. Ben-Simon Y, Hooper M, Narayan S, Daigle TL, Dwivedi D, Way SW, Oster A, Stafford DA, Mich JK, Taormina MJ, Martinez RA, Opitz-Araya X, Roth JR, Alexander JR, Allen S, Amster A, Arbuckle J, Ayala A, Baker PM, Bakken TE, Barcelli T, Barta S, Bendrick J, Bertagnolli D, Bielstein C, Bishwakarma P, Bowlus J, Boyer G, Brouner K, Casian B, Casper T, Chakka AB, Chakrabarty R, Chance RK, Chavan S, Clark M, Colbert K, Collman F, Daniel S, Departee M, DiValentin P, Donadio N, Dotson N, Egdorf T, Fliss T, Gabitto M, Garcia J, Gary A, Gasperini M, Gloe J, Goldy J, Gore BB, Graybuck L, Greisman N, Haeseleer F, Halterman C, Haradon Z, Hastings SD, Helback O, Ho W, Hockemeyer D, Huang C, Huff S, Hunker A, Johansen N, Jones D, Juneau Z, Kalmbach B, Kannan M, Khem S, Kussick E, Kutsal R, Larsen R, Lee C, Lee AY, Leibly M, Lenz GH, Li S, Liang E, Lusk N, Madigan Z, Malloy J, Malone J, McCue R, Melchor J, Mollenkopf T, Moosman S, Morin E, Newman D, Ng L, Ngo K, Omstead V, Otto S, Oyama A, Pena N, Pham T, Phillips E, Pom CA, Potekhina L, Ransford S, Ray PL, Rette D, Reynoldson C, Rimorin C, Rocha D, Ruiz A, Sanchez REA, Sawyer L, Sedeno-Cortes A, Sevigny JP, Shapovalova N, Shepard N, Shulga L, Sigler AR, Siverts L, Soliman S, Somasundaram S, Staats B, Stewart K, Szelenyi E, Tieu M, Trader C, Tran A, van Velthoven CTJ, Walker M, Wang Y, Weed N, Wirthlin M, Wood T, Wynalda B, Yao Z, Zhou T, Ariza J, Dee N, Reding M, Ronellenfitch K, Mufti S, Sunkin SM, Smith KA, Esposito L, Waters J, Thyagarajan B, Yao S, Lein ES, Zeng H, Levi BP, Ngai J, Ting JT, Tasic B. Cell. 2025 May 16:S0092-8674(25)00513-6. doi: 10.1016/j.cell.2025.05.002. PubMed 40403729.
Backbone
  Vector backbone: pAAV2
  Vector type: AAV
Growth in bacteria
  Bacterial resistance: Ampicillin, 100 μg/mL
  Growth temperature: 37°C
  Growth strain: NEB Stable
  Copy number: High Copy
Gene/Insert
  Gene/Insert name: SYFP2
  Species: Synthetic
  Promoter: minBG
  Cloning method: Gibson Cloning
Terms and licenses: Academic/Nonprofit Terms; Industry Terms: Not Available to Industry
How to cite: AiP12640 - pAAV-AiE0758m-minBG-SYFP2-WPRE3-BGHpA (Alias: CN2640) was a gift from Allen Institute for Brain Science & Boaz Levi (Addgene plasmid # 230221 ; http://n2t.net/addgene:230221 ; RRID:Addgene_230221)
