[The description below was written by a language model from this plasmid's Addgene catalogue record and pLannotate feature annotations shown in this document.]
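Description:
AiP12640 - pAAV-AiE0758m-minBG-SYFP2-WPRE3-BGHpA (alias CN2640) is a 4,559 nt AAV transfer plasmid built on a pAAV2 backbone. It is intended for packaging recombinant adeno-associated virus that reports the activity of a candidate brain cell-type enhancer. It is propagated in E. coli as a high-copy plasmid through a ColE1/pUC-type origin and selected with ampicillin via the bla gene and its own promoter. An f1 phage origin and short remnants of pBR322 bom and rop sequences are also annotated in the backbone. The recorded growth strain is a recombination-deficient one, as is commonly chosen to keep the repeat-rich ITRs intact.

The payload lies between AAV2 inverted terminal repeats, which provide the cis signals for genome replication and encapsidation. The right ITR is annotated in full, while the left one is detected only as two short fragments. Downstream of the left ITR, the enhancer AiE0758m is placed ahead of a minimal beta-globin promoter (minBG). A minimal promoter has little activity alone, so expression depends largely on the enhancer. Neither element is picked up by the automated annotation, but they presumably occupy the unannotated stretch before the reporter. That reporter is SYFP2, a fast-maturing monomeric yellow fluorescent protein derived from Aequorea victoria. It is followed by WPRE3, a shortened woodchuck posttranscriptional regulatory element (seen as two WPRE fragments) that boosts transcript expression while saving packaging space, and by the bovine growth hormone polyadenylation signal.

The construct belongs to a collection of enhancer AAVs for genetic access to cortical cell types, with SYFP2 fluorescence marking the labelled cells. The record does not state which cell population AiE0758m targets.
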