Features (pLannotate 1.2.2; 14 found; start..end, strand, type, name):
    603..1191    +  rep_origin     ori: high-copy-number ColE1/pMB1/pBR322/pUC origin of replication
   1264..1291    +  repeat_region  AAV2 ITR (fragment): inverted terminal repeat of adeno-associated virus serotype 2 inverted
   1320..1347    +  repeat_region  AAV2 ITR (fragment): inverted terminal repeat of adeno-associated virus serotype 2 inverted
   1829..2545    +  CDS            SYFP2: SYFP2 is a basic (constitutively fluorescent) yellow fluorescent protein published in 2006, derived from Aequorea victoria. It is reported to be a very rapidly-maturing monomer with moderate acid sensitivity.
   2585..2742    +  misc_feature   WPRE (fragment): woodchuck hepatitis virus posttranscriptional regulatory element
   2748..2828    +  misc_feature   WPRE (fragment): woodchuck hepatitis virus posttranscriptional regulatory element
   2845..2956    +  polyA_signal   bGH poly(A) signal: bovine growth hormone polyadenylation signal
   3074..3214    +  repeat_region  AAV2 ITR: inverted terminal repeat of adeno-associated virus serotype 2 inverted
   3219..3270    -  misc_feature   bom (fragment): basis of mobility region from pBR322
   3289..3744    +  rep_origin     f1 ori (sequence partly withheld): f1 bacteriophage origin of replication; arrow indicates direction of (+) strand synthesis
   3745..3794    -  misc_feature   bom (fragment): basis of mobility region from pBR322
   3896..3931    -  CDS            rop (fragment): Rop protein, which maintains plasmids at low copy number; rop
   4026..4130    +  promoter       AmpR promoter: bla
   4131..432     +  CDS            AmpR (across the origin): β-lactamase; bla; confers resistance to ampicillin, carbenicillin, and related antibiotics
>Addgene plasmid #230221 | AiP12640 - pAAV-AiE0758m-minBG-SYFP2-WPRE3-BGHpA (Alias: CN2640) | addgene full sequence | sequence record 470487 | Addgene NGS Result
AAGGAGCTAACCGCTTTTTTGCACAACATGGGGGATCATGTAACTCGCCTTGATCGTTGGGAACCGGAGC
TGAATGAAGCCATACCAAACGACGAGCGTGACACCACGATGCCTGTAGCAATGGCAACAACGTTGCGCAA
ACTATTAACTGGCGAACTACTTACTCTAGCTTCCCGGCAACAATTAATAGACTGGATGGAGGCGGATAAA
GTTGCAGGACCACTTCTGCGCTCGGCCCTTCCGGCTGGCTGGTTTATTGCTGATAAATCTGGAGCCGGTG
AGCGTGGGTCTCGCGGTATCATTGCAGCACTGGGGCCAGATGGTAAGCCCTCCCGTATCGTAGTTATCTA
CACGACGGGGAGTCAGGCAACTATGGATGAACGAAATAGACAGATCGCTGAGATAGGTGCCTCACTGATT
AAGCATTGGTAACTGTCAGACCAAGTTTACTCATATATACTTTAGATTGATTTAAAACTTCATTTTTAAT
TTAAAAGGATCTAGGTGAAGATCCTTTTTGATAATCTCATGACCAAAATCCCTTAACGTGAGTTTTCGTT
CCACTGAGCGTCAGACCCCGTAGAAAAGATCAAAGGATCTTCTTGAGATCCTTTTTTTCTGCGCGTAATC
TGCTGCTTGCAAACAAAAAAACCACCGCTACCAGCGGTGGTTTGTTTGCCGGATCAAGAGCTACCAACTC
TTTTTCCGAAGGTAACTGGCTTCAGCAGAGCGCAGATACCAAATACTGTTCTTCTAGTGTAGCCGTAGTT
AGGCCACCACTTCAAGAACTCTGTAGCACCGCCTACATACCTCGCTCTGCTAATCCTGTTACCAGTGGCT
GCTGCCAGTGGCGATAAGTCGTGTCTTACCGGGTTGGACTCAAGACGATAGTTACCGGATAAGGCGCAGC
GGTCGGGCTGAACGGGGGGTTCGTGCACACAGCCCAGCTTGGAGCGAACGACCTACACCGAACTGAGATA
CCTACAGCGTGAGCTATGAGAAAGCGCCACGCTTCCCGAAGGGAGAAAGGCGGACAGGTATCCGGTAAGC
GGCAGGGTCGGAACAGGAGAGCGCACGAGGGAGCTTCCAGGGGGAAACGCCTGGTATCTTTATAGTCCTG
TCGGGTTTCGCCACCTCTGACTTGAGCGTCGATTTTTGTGATGCTCGTCAGGGGGGCGGAGCCTATGGAA
AAACGCCAGCAACGCGGCCTTTTTACGGTTCCTGGCCTTTTGCTGGCCTTTTGCTCACATGTCCTGCAGG
CAGCTGCGCGCTCGCTCGCTCACTGAGGCCGCCCGGGCGTCGGGCGACCTTTGGTCGCCCGGCCTCAGTG
AGCGAGCGAGCGCGCAGAGAGGGAGTGGCCAACTCCATCACTAGGGGTTCCTGCGGCCGCACGCGTAGGA
GACTCAGGGATGCACAAAGGCACCGTTGAATGTCTTCGGAGGATGATTTGGCGAGAGGACTGTAAAGCCT
GGATTTACAAATATTACACAAGTGAACACTGTTACTGCACTCAGGCTGCAAAACCCTGCTCAAATCCAAT
AAGTGGTTTAAGATGTGCAAATAGAGGCTTCTGCGGGGAGTCAGGCATTAGAAGCCACCTGGAGCATGTG
GTAGAGATTGTATCCATCAATACAGCAGCTGGGCTGAAATTATAAAGAGAGCTGCTTTTCAGCACGCTTG
TTTTAATGCATACATTTCTTCTGTCACTGGCACCCCAGGAAAACTACTAGAGCTCGGGCTGGGCATAAAA
GTCAGGGCAGAGCCATCTATTGCTTACATTTGCTTCTGGGATCCAGATCTTTCGAAGCTAGCGCTACCGG
TCGCCACCATGGTGAGCAAGGGCGAGGAGCTGTTCACCGGGGTGGTGCCCATCCTGGTCGAGCTGGACGG
CGACGTAAACGGCCACAAGTTCAGCGTGTCCGGCGAGGGCGAGGGCGATGCCACCTACGGCAAGCTGACC
CTGAAGCTGATCTGCACCACCGGCAAGCTGCCCGTGCCCTGGCCCACCCTCGTGACCACCCTGGGCTACG
GCGTGCAGTGCTTCGCCCGCTACCCCGACCACATGAAGCAGCACGACTTCTTCAAGTCCGCCATGCCCGA
AGGCTACGTCCAGGAGCGCACCATCTTCTTCAAGGACGACGGCAACTACAAGACCCGCGCCGAGGTGAAG
TTCGAGGGCGACACCCTGGTGAACCGCATCGAGCTGAAGGGCATCGACTTCAAGGAGGACGGCAACATCC
TGGGGCACAAGCTGGAGTACAACTACAACAGCCACAACGTCTATATCACCGCCGACAAGCAGAAGAACGG
CATCAAGGCCAACTTCAAGATCCGCCACAACATCGAGGACGGCGGCGTGCAGCTCGCCGACCACTACCAG
CAGAACACCCCCATCGGCGACGGCCCCGTGCTGCTGCCCGACAACCACTACCTGAGCTACCAGTCCAAGC
TGAGCAAAGACCCCAACGAGAAGCGCGATCACATGGTCCTGCTGGAGTTCGTGACCGCCGCCGGGATCAC
TCTCGGCATGGACGAGCTGTACAAGTAAGTCGACGGCGCGCCGCGGCCGCGAATTCGATATCATAATCAA
CCTCTGGATTACAAAATTTGTGAAAGATTGACTGGTATTCTTAACTATGTTGCTCCTTTTACGCTATGTG
GATACGCTGCTTTAATGCCTTTGTATCATGCTATTGCTTCCCGTATGGCTTTCATTTTCTCCTCCTTGTA
TAAATCCTGGTTAGTTCTTGCCACGGCGGAACTCATCGCCGCCTGCCTTGCCCGCTGCTGGACAGGGGCT
CGGCTGTTGGGCACTGACAATTCCGTGGCTCGAGAGATCTTCGACTGTGCCTTCTAGTTGCCAGCCATCT
GTTGTTTGCCCCTCCCCCGTGCCTTCCTTGACCCTGGAAGGTGCCACTCCCACTGTCCTTTCCTAATAAA
ATGAGGAAATTGCATCGCATTGTCTGAGTAGGTGTCATTCTATTCTGGGGGGTGGGGTGGGGCAGGACAG
CAAGGGGGAGGATTGGGAAGACAATAGCAGGCATGAGATCTCACGTGCGGACCGAGCGGCCGCAGGAACC
CCTAGTGATGGAGTTGGCCACTCCCTCTCTGCGCGCTCGCTCGCTCACTGAGGCCGGGCGACCAAAGGTC
GCCCGACGCCCGGGCTTTGCCCGGGCGGCCTCAGTGAGCGAGCGAGCGCGCAGCTGCCTGCAGGGGCGCC
TGATGCGGTATTTTCTCCTTACGCATCTGTGCGGTATTTCACACCGCATA
[95 nt withheld, positions 3271-3365]
T
[46 nt withheld, positions 3367-3412]
C
[141 nt withheld, positions 3414-3554]
CCTTTGACGTTGGAGTCCACGTTCTTT
[37 nt withheld, positions 3582-3618]
ACTCTATCTCGGGCTATTCTTTTGATTTATAAGGGATTTTGCCGATTTCGGTCTATTGGTTAAAAAATGA
GCTGATTTAACAAAAATTTAACGCGAATTTTAACAAAATATTAACGTTTACAATTTTATGGTGCACTCTC
AGTACAATCTGCTCTGATGCCGCATAGTTAAGCCAGCCCCGACACCCGCCAACACCCGCTGACGCGCCCT
GACGGGCTTGTCTGCTCCCGGCATCCGCTTACAGACAAGCTGTGACCGTCTCCGGGAGCTGCATGTGTCA
GAGGTTTTCACCGTCATCACCGAAACGCGCGAGACGAAAGGGCCTCGTGATACGCCTATTTTTATAGGTT
AATGTCATGATAATAATGGTTTCTTAGACGTCAGGTGGCACTTTTCGGGGAAATGTGCGCGGAACCCCTA
TTTGTTTATTTTTCTAAATACATTCAAATATGTATCCGCTCATGAGACAATAACCCTGATAAATGCTTCA
ATAATATTGAAAAAGGAAGAGTATGAGTATTCAACATTTCCGTGTCGCCCTTATTCCCTTTTTTGCGGCA
TTTTGCCTTCCTGTTTTTGCTCACCCAGAAACGCTGGTGAAAGTAAAAGATGCTGAAGATCAGTTGGGTG
CACGAGTGGGTTACATCGAACTGGATCTCAACAGCGGTAAGATCCTTGAGAGTTTTCGCCCCGAAGAACG
TTTTCCAATGATGAGCACTTTTAAAGTTCTGCTATGTGGCGCGGTATTATCCCGTATTGACGCCGGGCAA
GAGCAACTCGGTCGCCGCATACACTATTCTCAGAATGACTTGGTTGAGTACTCACCAGTCACAGAAAAGC
ATCTTACGGATGGCATGACAGTAAGAGAATTATGCAGTGCTGCCATAACCATGAGTGATAACACTGCGGC
CAACTTACTTCTGACAACGATCGGAGGACCG
